Addgene plasmid #101707: YORWΔ22α2
Purpose: (Empty Backbone) GoldenBraid vector pDGB2α2, adapted for S. cerevisiae genome integration by flanking the GB cassette with recombination arms of homology for integration at the YORWΔ22 solo LTR loci
Depositing lab: Elena Caro Bernat. Publication: Adaptation of the GoldenBraid modular cloning system and creation of a toolkit for the expression of heterologous proteins in yeast mitochondria. Perez-Gonzalez A, Kniewel R, Veldhuizen M, Verma HK, Navarro-Rodriguez M, Rubio LM, Caro E. BMC Biotechnol. 2017 Nov 13;17(1):80. doi: 10.1186/s12896-017-0393-y. PubMed 29132331.
Backbone
  Vector backbone: pDGB2α1
  Backbone manufacturer: GoldenBraid 2.0
  Modifications to backbone: flanking of the GoldenBraid cloning cassette with YORWΔ22 arms of homology for integration in the yeast genome
  Vector type: Yeast Expression
Growth in bacteria
  Bacterial resistance: Kanamycin, 50 μg/mL
  Growth temperature: 37°C
  Growth strain: DH5alpha
  Copy number: Unknown
Terms and licenses: Academic/Nonprofit Terms; Industry Terms: Not Available to Industry
How to cite: YORWΔ22α2 was a gift from Elena Caro Bernat (Addgene plasmid # 101707 ; http://n2t.net/addgene:101707 ; RRID:Addgene_101707)
