[The description below was written by a language model from this plasmid's Addgene catalogue record.]
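Description:
YORWΔ22α2 is an empty destination vector from a yeast-adapted version of the GoldenBraid 2.0 modular cloning system. It is an alpha-level GoldenBraid plasmid in which the cloning cassette has been flanked by homology arms matching YORWΔ22, a solo long terminal repeat (LTR) locus in the Saccharomyces cerevisiae genome. The record is slightly inconsistent about the parent plasmid: the purpose statement describes it as derived from pDGB2α2, whereas the backbone field lists pDGB2α1. The name and purpose suggest the α2 configuration, but the record does not resolve this. The plasmid is propagated in E. coli under kanamycin selection. Its copy number is listed as unknown, and the record names no replication origin, yeast selectable marker, promoter or terminator. No feature table is available to confirm the parts present.

As an empty backbone it carries no insert. GoldenBraid assembly uses type IIS restriction enzymes to join standardised parts into transcriptional units in alpha-level vectors. Paired α1 and α2 constructs can then be combined into omega-level vectors, and the process repeated to build multigene assemblies. Here, whatever is assembled in the cassette ends up bracketed by the YORWΔ22 arms, so it can be inserted into the yeast chromosome by homologous recombination at that locus rather than maintained episomally. Solo LTR sites are commonly chosen as integration targets because they lie outside coding genes. The vector belongs to a toolkit developed for expressing heterologous proteins in yeast, with an emphasis on proteins targeted to mitochondria.
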