>Addgene plasmid #101707 | YORWΔ22α2 | depositor partial sequence | sequence record 192459 | AOH-GoldenBraid cloning cassette-AOH
GCGGCCGCTAGGGATAACAGGGTAATACCCACTGCCCTGAAGTCCAGCAGGTACTGAGGCTTGGATCTCA
AAAGCGTGGGGTGCGTGGGCGTGCGCTGCTCGAGGCATTTTAGCCGCTGATAGTGCTGGCTCCAGGGGCC
ACTGCGCTTGCCATACCCGCACACGGGGTTCTTTGAGGCACTTAATTGACCGGAGATTTAAACGATATTG
TCGTCGGGGATTAGAAGACATTACTGGTGGGGAACCCTTGATGATAATAGGAAATATATGCGCAGTATGC
TCCATCGTTACGAGATGTTAGCAGCCTCAGAGCATCCTAATGGGAATATCAATGCATACACACCGGAGCT
TGGATATGATAAACGAAATATTCTTGAATCGTGAGATCGCCTGTTTTCAAAACCGTTGGAGGCAGAAACA
ATTTTGTCACAAGATGGGCATTCTACCCCATCCTTGCTGTATTATTGTAGTCTCGCTTTCTTTTATGCTG
GACAAATGAGACTACTGCACATTTTTATACGTTCTTGGTTTTTTTTAAAGGTGTGGTTTCGGCATTATCC
TGCCGCACGTTTCTTGGATAATTCATCCTGATTCTCTATTTTAAACGCTTCAGCCTATCAGGATTTGGTT
TTGATACATACTGCAAGAGTGTATCTCGGGAACAGTCATTTATTCCGCAACAAACTTAATTGCGGAACGC
GTTAGGCGATTTCTAGCATATATCAAATACCGTTCGCGATTTCTTCTGGGTTCGTCTATTTTCTTTTAAA
TACTTATTAACGTACTCAAACAACTACACTTCGTTGTATCTCAGAATGAGATCCCTCAGTATGACAATAC
ATCATTCTAAACGTTCGTAAAACACATATGAAACAACTTTATAACAAAGCGAACAAAATGGGCAACATGA
GATGAAACTCCGCGTCCCTTAGCTGAACTACCCAAACGTACGAATGCCTGAACAATTAGTTTAGATCCGA
GATTCCGCGCTTCCATCATTTAGTATAATCCATATTTTATATAATATATAGGATAAGTAACAGCCCGCGA
AAAGCTTCGTCTCAGTCAGGAGAGAGACCCACAGCTTGTCTGTAAGCGGATGCCGGGAGCAGACAAGCCC
GTCAGGGCGCGTCAGCGGGTGTTGGCGGGTGTCGGGGCTGGCTTAACTATGCGGCATCAGAGCAGATTGT
ACTGAGAGTGCACCATATGCGGTGTGAAATACCGCACAGATGCGTAAGGAGAAAATACCGCATCAGGCGC
CATTCGCCATTCAGGCTGCGCAACTGTTGGGAAGGGCGATCGGTGCGGGCCTCTTCGCTATTACGCCAGC
TGGCGAAAGGGGGATGTGCTGCAAGGCGATTAAGTTGGGTAACGCCAGGGTTTTCCCAGTCACGACGTTG
TAAAACGACGGCCAGTGAATTCGAGCTCGGTACCCGGGGATCCTCTAGAGTCGACCTGCAGGCATGCAAG
CTTGGCGTAATCATGGTCATAGCTGTTTCCTGTGTGAAATTGTTATCCGCTCACAATTCCACACAACATA
CGAGCCGGAAGCATAAAGTGTAAAGCCTGGGGTGCCTAATGAGTGAGCTAACTCACATTAATTGCGTTGC
GCTCACTGCCCGCTTTCCAGTCGGGAAACCTGTCGTGCCAGCTGGGGTCTCTCGCTTGAGACGAAGCTTG
GACCAACTATCATCCGCTAATTACTGACATTACCAAATGAGATCTGTGAATGGGCAAGATAAAAAACAAA
AATTGAAATGTTTGACGTTATGTAAAACTATTAATTCCTTCGCTTTCGGCGGTCACAGAATTTGCGTGTA
GCTGACTCTTGTTCAATCAATATCATTTGTTACTTTATTTGAAAGTCTGTATTACTGCGCCTATTGTCAT
CCGTACCAAAGAACGTCAAAAAGAAACAAGATAATTTTTGTGCTTACACCATTTATAGATCACTGAGCCC
AGAATATCGCTGGAGCTCAGTGTAAGTGGCATGAACACAACTCTGACTGATCGCACATATTGCCGTTATC
ATAAATACTAGTTGTACTTGTCAATGCGACGAATGGCATCATGCCTATTATTACGTTCCTCTTTTTCCGT
TTCATGTTTCCAGAATGCTATTGAATCTAACACTTCAATTATAAAAAAGAATAAATCCGCAATAATTTTA
GGCTAATTGTTGTACTGTCAAGCGAACCTAATGGTTAAAATTCAGAGGAACCTTCGACGTAGTCTGATCG
CTACTTCTATATCTTATGTTCCCAGTCAATCAAAAGTTGATACTATAATAGCTGCCATTTATACCTGTTA
GTTATGGCGATCGTTTATCACGACAAGCCCAATTTTGGTCGAGATGCAGCCAGTTGCCATCTATTGTTTC
CAAAGCATTCGTTTGATTCGTATATGATAGGAAAACAAATTAAACGATGTATCAATTTGCTCATTCATCA
TAAATTGTGTTTGAGGCATTACTAAAAGAGCAGCAGATATCAGTCTGTTGGAATAAAAATCAACTATCAT
CTACTAACTAGTATTTACGTTACTAGTATATTATCATATACGGTGTTAGAAGATGACGCAAATGATGAGA
AATAGTCATCTAAATTAGTGGAAGCTGAAACGCAAGGATTGATAATGTAATAGGGATAACAGGGTAATGC
GGCCGC
