>Addgene plasmid #101707 | YORWΔ22α2 | addgene partial sequence | sequence record 201705 | Addgene Partial NGS Result
CCTATGGAAAAACGCCAGCAACGCAGAAAGGCCCACCCGAAGGTGAGCCAGGTGATTATGCATTCTAGGT
GATTAGAAAAACTCATCGAGCATCAAATGAAACTGCAATTTATTCATATCAGGATTATCAATACCATATT
TTTGAAAAAGCCGTTTCTGTAATGAAGGAGAAAACTCACCGAGGCAGTTCCATAGGATGGCAAGATCCTG
GTATCGGTCTGCGATTCCGACTCGTCCAACATCAATACAACCTATTAATTTCCCCTCGTCAAAAATAAGG
TTATCAAGTGAGAAATCACCATGAGTGACGACTGAATCCGGTGAGAATGGCAAAAGTTTATGCATTTCTT
TCCAGACTTGTTCAACAGGCCAGCCATTACGCTCGTCATCAAAATCACTCGCATCAACCAAACCGTTATT
CATTCGTGATTGCGCCTGAGCGAGTCGAAATACGCGATCGCTGTTAAAAGGACAATTACAAACAGGAATC
GAATGCAACCGGCGCAGGAACACTGCCAGCGCATCAACAATATTTTCACCTGAATCAGGATATTCTTCTA
ATACCTGGAATGCTGTTTTCCCTGGGATCGCAGTGGTGAGTAACCATGCATCATCAGGAGTACGGATAAA
ATGCTTGATGGTCGGAAGAGGCATAAATTCCGTCAGCCAGTTTAGTCTGACCATCTCATCTGTAACATCA
TTGGCAACGCTACCTTTGCCATGTTTCAGAAACAACTCTGGCGCATCGGGCTTCCCATACAATCGGTAGA
TTGTCGCACCTGATTGCCCGACATTATCGCGAGCCCATTTATACCCATATAAATCAGCATCCATGTTGGA
ATTTAATCGCGGCCTTGAGCAAGACGTTTCCCGTTGAATATGGCTCATAACAGAACTTATTATTTCCTTC
CTCTTTTCTACAGTATTTAAAGATACCCCAAGAAGCTAATTATAACAAGACGAACTCCAATTCGCGGCCG
CTAGGGATAACAGGGTAATACCCACTGCCCTGAAGTCCAGCAGGTACTGAGGCTTGGATCTCAAAAGCGT
GGGGTGCGTGGGCGTGCGCTGCTCGAGGCATTTTAGCCGCTGATAGTGCTGGCTCCAGGGGCCACTGCGC
TTGCCATACCCGCACACGGGGTTCTTTGAGGCACTTAATTGACCGGAGATTTAAACGATATTGTCGTCGG
GGATTAGAAGACATTACTGGTGGGGAACCCTTGATGATAATAGGAAATATATGCGCAGTATGCTCCATCG
TTACGAGATGTTAGCAGCCTCAGAGCATCCTAATGGGAATATCAATGCATACACACCGGAGCTTGGATAT
GATAAACGAAATATTCTTGAATCGTGAGATCGCCTGTTTTCAAAACCGTTGGAGGCAGAAACAATTTTGT
CACAAGATGGGCATTCTACCCCATCCTTGCTGTATTATTGTAGTCTCGCTTTCTTTTATGCTGGACAAAT
GAGACTACTGCACATTTTTATACGTTCTTGGTTTTTTTTAAAGGTGTGGTTTCGGCATTATCCTGCCGCA
CGTTTCTTGGATAATTCATCCTGATTCTCTATTTTAAACGCTTCAGCCTATCAGGATTTGGTTTTGATAC
ATACTGCAAGAGTGTATCTCGGGAACAGTCATTTATTCCGCAACAAACTTAATTGCGGAACGCGTTAGGC
GATTTCTAGCATATATCAAATACCGTTCGCGATTTCTTCTGGGTTCGTCTATTTTCTTTTAAATACTTAT
TAACGTACTCAAACAACTACACTTCGTTGTATCTCAGAATGAGATCCCTCAGTATGACAATACATCATTC
TAAACGTTCGTAAAACACATATGAAACAACTTTATAACAAAGCGAACAAAATGGGCAACATGAGATGAAA
CTCCGCGTCCCTTAGCTGAACTACCCAAACGTACGAATGCCTGAACAATTAGTTTAGATCCGAGATTCCG
CGCTTCCATCATTTAGTATAATCCATATTTTATATAATATATAGGATAAGTAACAGCCCGCGAAAAGCTT
CGTCTCAGTCAGGAGAGAGACCCACAGCTTGTCTGTAAGCGGATGCCGGGAGCAGACAAGCCCGTCAGGG
CGCGTCAGCGGGTGTTGGCGGGTGTCGGGGCTGGCTTAACTATGCGGCATCAGAGCAGATTGTACTGAGA
GTGCACCATATGCGGTGTGAAATACCGCACAGATGCGTAAGGAGAAAATACCGCATCAGGCGCCATTCGC
CATTCAGGCTGCGCAACTGTTGGGAAGGGCGATCGGTGCGGGCCTCTTCGCTATTACGCCAGCTGGCGAA
AGGGGGATGTGCTGCAAGGCGATTAAGTTGGGTAACGCCAGGGTTTTCCCAGTCACGACGTTGTAAAACG
ACGGCCAGTGAATTCGAGCTCGGTACCCGGGGATCCTCTAGAGTCGACCTGCAGGCATGCAAGCTTGGCG
TAATCATGGTCATAGCTGTTTCCTGTGTGAAATTGTTATCCGCTCACAATTCCACACAACATACGAGCCG
GAAGCATAAAGTGTAAAGCCTGGGGTGCCTAATGAGTGAGCTAACTCACATTAATTGCGTTGCGCTCACT
GCCCGCTTTCCAGTCGGGAAACCTGTCGTGCCAGCTGGGGTCTCTCGCTTGAGACGAAGCTTGGACCAAC
TATCATCCGCTAATTACTGACATTACCAAATGAGATCTGTGAATGGGCAAGATAAAAAACAAAAATTGAA
ATGTTTGACGTTATGTAAAACTATTAATTCCTTCGCTTTCGGCGGTCACAGAATTTGCGTGTAGCTGACT
CTTGTTCAATCAATATCATTTGTTACTTTATTTGAAAGTCTGTATTACTGCGCCTATTGTCATCCGTACC
AAAGAACGTCAAAAAGAAACAAGATAATTTTTGTGCTTACACCATTTATAGATCACTGAGCCCAGAATAT
CGCTGGAGCTCAGTGTAAGTGGCATGAACACAACTCTGACTGATCGCACATATTGCCGTTATCATAAATA
CTAGTTGTACTTGTCAATGCGACGAATGGCATCATGCCTATTATTACGTTCCTCTTTTTCCGTTTCATGT
TTCCAGAATGCTATTGAATCTAACACTTCAATTATAAAAAAGAATAAATCCGCAATAATTTTAGGCTAAT
TGTTGTACTGTCAAGCGAACCTAATGGTTAAAATTCAGAGGAACCTTCGACGTAGTCTGATCGCTACTTC
TATATCTTATGTTCCCAGTCAATCAAAAGTTGATACTATAATAGCTGCCATTTATACCTGTTAGTTATGG
CGATCGTTTATCACGACAAGCCCAATTTTGGTCGAGATGCAGCCAGTTGCCATCTATTGTTTCCAAAGCA
TTCGTTTGATTCGTATATGATAGGAAAACAAATTAAACGATGTATCAATTTGCTCATTCATCATAAATTG
TGTTTGAGGCATTACTAAAAGAGCAGCAGATATCAGTCTGTTGGAATAAAAATCAACTATCATCTACTAA
CTAGTATTTACGTTACTAGTATATTATCATATACGGTGTTAGAAGATGACGCAAATGATGAGAAATAGTC
ATCTAAATTAGTGGAAGCTGAAACGCAAGGATTGATAATGTAATAGGGATAACAGGGTAATGCGGCCGCC
GCGTTGCTGGCGTTTTTCCATAGGCTCCGCCCCCCTGACGAGCATCACAAAAATCGACGCTCAAGTCAGA
GGTGGCGAAACCCGACAGGACTATAAAGATACCAGGCGTTTCCCCCTGGAAGCTCCCTCGTGCGCTCTCC
TGTTCCGACCCTGCCGCTTACCGGATACCTGTCCGCCTTTCTCCCTTCGGGAAGCGTGGCGCTTTCTCAT
AGCTCACGCTGTAGGTATCTCAGTTCGGTGTAGGTCGTTCGCTCCAAGCTGGGCTGTGTGCACGAACCCC
CCGTTCAGCCCGACCGCTGCGCCTTATCCGGTAACTATCGTCTTGAGTCCAACCCGGTAAGACACGACTT
ATCGCCACTGGCAGCAGCCACTGGTAACAGGATTAGCAGAGCGAGGTATGTAGGCGGTGCTACAGAGTTC
TTGAAGTGGTGGCCTAACTACGGCTACACTAGAAGGACAGTATTTGGTATCTGCGCTCTGCTGAAGCCAG
TTACCTTCGGAAAAAGAGTTGGTAGCTCTTGATCCGGCAAACAAACCACCGCTGGTAGCGGTGGTTTTTT
TGTTTGCAAGCAGCAGATTACGCGCAGAAAAAAAGGATCTCAAGAAGATCCTTTGATCTTTTCTACGGGG
TCTGACGCTCAGTGGAACGAAAACTCACGTTAAGGGATTTTGGTCATGCATTCTAGGTGATTAGAAAAAC
TCATCGAGCATCAAATGAAACTGCAATTTATTCATATCAGGATTATCAATACCATATTTTTGAAAAAGCC
GTTTCTGTAATGAAGGAGAAAACTCACCGAGGCAGTTCCATAGGATGGCAAGATCCTGGTATCGGTCTGC
GATTCC
